Addgene plasmid #24214: pCMV-HA-GASC1
Purpose: Mammalian expression of human JMJD2C with HA tag
Depositing lab: Kristian Helin. Depositing organization: University of Copenhagen, BRIC. Publication: The putative oncogene GASC1 demethylates tri- and dimethylated lysine 9 on histone H3. Cloos PA, Christensen J, Agger K, Maiolica A, Rappsilber J, Antal T, Hansen KH, Helin K. Nature. 2006 Jul 20. 442(7100):307-11. 10.1038/nature04837 PubMed 16732293.
Backbone
  Vector backbone: pCMV
  Backbone size w/o insert (bp): 5100
  Vector type: Mammalian Expression
  Selectable markers: Neomycin (select with G418)
Growth in bacteria
  Bacterial resistance: Ampicillin, 100 μg/mL
  Growth temperature: 37°C
  Growth strain: DH5alpha
  Copy number: High Copy
Gene/Insert
  Gene/Insert name: GASC1 (alt name: jmjd2c)
  Species: H. sapiens (human)
  Insert size (bp): 4000
  Entrez Gene: KDM4C (a.k.a. GASC1, JHDM3C, JMJD2C, TDRD14C)
  Tag / fusion protein: HA (N terminal on insert)
  Cloning method: Restriction Enzyme
  Sequencing primers: 5′ Bglob-intron-F
Terms and licenses: Academic/Nonprofit Terms; Industry Terms: Not Available to Industry
Depositor comments: CASC1 has several point mutations - D486G E633D and K772R.
How to cite: pCMV-HA-GASC1 was a gift from Kristian Helin (Addgene plasmid # 24214 ; http://n2t.net/addgene:24214 ; RRID:Addgene_24214)
