[The description below was written by a language model from this plasmid's Addgene catalogue record and pLannotate feature annotations shown in this document.]
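Description:
pCMV-HA-GASC1 is a mammalian expression plasmid built on a pCMV backbone for producing human GASC1 (also called JMJD2C or KDM4C) with an N-terminal HA epitope tag. It is propagated in E. coli as a high-copy plasmid through a ColE1/pUC-type origin and selected with ampicillin via the β-lactamase gene. For mammalian cells it carries a neomycin phosphotransferase cassette driven by the HSV thymidine kinase promoter and terminated by the HSV TK polyadenylation signal, allowing G418 selection of stable transfectants. The sequenced record is about 9.8 kb. Scattered fragments of lacI, lacZα, rop, bom, Tn5 transposase and ble appear to be non-functional remnants of the backbone's construction history.

The expression unit consists of the CMV immediate-early enhancer and promoter followed by a rabbit β-globin intron, which generally improves transcript processing and expression. Next come the HA tag (annotated as a partial match to a 3xHA element) and the KDM4C open reading frame. The coding sequence is flanked by attB1 and attB2 sites, indicating that it passed through Gateway recombination at some stage, although the catalogue lists restriction enzyme cloning. A short β-globin coding remnant and the rabbit β-globin polyadenylation signal terminate the transcript.

KDM4C is a Jumonji-domain histone demethylase acting on methylated lysine 9 and lysine 36 of histone H3. The depositor notes that this clone carries several point substitutions (D486G, E633D and K772R). The plasmid suits transient or stable overexpression of the tagged enzyme, with HA enabling detection or immunoprecipitation in studies of histone demethylation and of GASC1 as a putative oncogene.
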