Features (pLannotate 1.2.2; 25 found; start..end, strand, type, name):
    145..192     +  polyA_signal   HSV TK poly(A) signal: herpes simplex virus thymidine kinase polyadenylation signal (Cole and Stacy, 1985)
    283..299     -  polyA_signal   bGH poly(A) signal (fragment): bovine growth hormone polyadenylation signal
    485..864     +  enhancer       CMV enhancer: human cytomegalovirus immediate early enhancer
    865..1068    +  promoter       CMV promoter: human cytomegalovirus (CMV) immediate early promoter
   1180..1752    +  intron         β-globin intron: intron from rabbit β-globin gene
   1832..1858    +  CDS            3xHA (fragment): three tandem HA epitope tags
   1871..1895    +  protein_bind   attB1: mutant version of attB; recombination site for the Gateway® BP reaction BP Clonase™
   1913..5080    +  CDS            KDM4C: KDM4C_HUMAN - Also known as GASC1, JHDM3C, JMJD2C, KIAA0780. Experimental evidence at protein level: Swiss-Prot protein existence level 1. Histone demethylase that specifically demethylates 'Lys-9' and 'Lys-36' residues of histone H3, thereby playing a central role in histone code. Does not demethylate histone H3 'Lys-4', H3 'Lys-27' nor H4 'Lys-20'. Demethylates trimethylated H3 'Lys-9' and H3 'Lys-36' residue, while it has no activity on mono- and dimethylated residues. Demethylation of Lys residue generates formaldehyde and succinate. From Homo sapiens (Human).
   5114..5138    -  protein_bind   attB2: mutant version of attB; recombination site for the Gateway® BP reaction BP Clonase™
   5154..5231    +  CDS            HBB (fragment): HBB_PONPY - Experimental evidence at transcript level: Swiss-Prot protein existence level 2. Involved in oxygen transport from the lung to the various peripheral tissues. From Pongo pygmaeus (Bornean orangutan).
   5302..5357    +  polyA_signal   β-globin poly(A) signal: rabbit β-globin polyadenylation signal (Gil and Proudfoot, 1987)
   5739..5755    -  protein_bind   lac operator: The lac repressor binds to the lac operator to inhibit transcription in E. coli. This inhibition can be relieved by adding lactose or isopropyl-β-D-thiogalactopyranoside (IPTG). lac repressor encoded by lacI
   5763..5793    -  promoter       lac promoter: promoter for the E. coli lac operon
   5808..5829    -  protein_bind   CAP binding site: CAP binding activates transcription in the presence of cAMP. E. coli catabolite activator protein
   5842..5934    -  CDS            lacI (fragment): lac repressor; lacI; The lac repressor binds to the lac operator to inhibit transcription in E. coli. This inhibition can be relieved by adding lactose or isopropyl-β-D-thiogalactopyranoside (IPTG).
   6117..6705    -  rep_origin     ori: high-copy-number ColE1/pMB1/pBR322/pUC origin of replication
   6876..7736    -  CDS            AmpR: β-lactamase; bla; confers resistance to ampicillin, carbenicillin, and related antibiotics
   7737..7841    -  promoter       AmpR promoter: bla
   7936..7971    +  CDS            rop (fragment): Rop protein, which maintains plasmids at low copy number; rop
   8073..8172    +  misc_feature   bom (fragment): basis of mobility region from pBR322
   8178..8332    -  CDS            lacZα (fragment): LacZα fragment of β-galactosidase; lacZ fragment
   8336..8659    +  CDS            tnpA (fragment): TN5P_ECOLX - Also known as tnp. Experimental evidence at protein level: Swiss-Prot protein existence level 1. Mediates transposition of transposon Tn5 by a 'cut and paste' mechanism. First, the monomeric transposase binds the 19 bp inverted DNA repeats flanking the transposon. Then, dimerization of the DNA- bound transposase creates a synaptic DNA complex. After nicking of the first DNA strand, excision of the transposon proceeds through a series of intermediates. The transposase then mediates the insertion of the transposon at a new site by strand transfer. The activity of the wild- type tran
   8742..8887    +  promoter       HSV TK promoter: herpes simplex virus thymidine kinase promoter
   8944..9735    +  CDS            neo: KKA2_KLEPN - Also known as kan, nptII. Experimental evidence at protein level: Swiss-Prot protein existence level 1. Resistance to kanamycin, neomycin, paromomycin, ribostamycin, butirosin and gentamicin B. From Klebsiella pneumoniae.
   9759..83      +  CDS            ble (fragment) (across the origin): BLE_KLEPN - Experimental evidence at protein level: Swiss-Prot protein existence level 1. Binding protein with a strong affinity to the bleomycin family of antibiotics. Binds to CL990; an antimitotic-antibiotic compound. From Klebsiella pneumoniae.
>Addgene plasmid #24214 | pCMV-HA-GASC1 | addgene full sequence | sequence record 209127 | Addgene NGS Result
GCTTCGGAATCGTTTTCCGGGACGCCGGCTGGATGATCCTCCAGCGCGGGGATCTCATGCTGGAGTTCTT
CGCCCACCCCGGGAGATGGGGGAGGCTAACTGAAACACGGAAGGAGACAATACCGGAAGGAACCCGCGCT
ATGACGGCAATAAAAAGACAGAATAAAACGCACGGTGTTGGGTCGTTTGTTCATAAACGCGGGGTTCGGT
CCCAGGGCTGGCACTCTGTCGATACCCCACCGAGACCCCATTGGGGCCAATACGCCCGCGTTTCTTCCTT
TTCCCCACCCCACCCCCCAAGTTCGGGTGAAGGCCCAGGGCTCGCAGCCAACGTCGGGGCGGCAAGCCCT
GCCATAGCCACGGGCCCCGTGGGTTAGGGACGGCGGATCGCGGCCCTCTAGAGAGCTTGGCCCATTGCAT
ACGTTGTATCCATATCATAATATGTACATTTATATTGGCTCATGTCCAACATTACCGCCATGTTGACATT
GATTATTGACTAGTTATTAATAGTAATCAATTACGGGGTCATTAGTTCATAGCCCATATATGGAGTTCCG
CGTTACATAACTTACGGTAAATGGCCCGCCTGGCTGACCGCCCAACGACCCCCGCCCATTGACGTCAATA
ATGACGTATGTTCCCATAGTAACGCCAATAGGGACTTTCCATTGACGTCAATGGGTGGAGTATTTACGGT
AAACTGCCCACTTGGCAGTACATCAAGTGTATCATATGCCAAGTACGCCCCCTATTGACGTCAATGACGG
TAAATGGCCCGCCTGGCATTATGCCCAGTACATGACCTTATGGGACTTTCCTACTTGGCAGTACATCTAC
GTATTAGTCATCGCTATTACCATGGTGATGCGGTTTTGGCAGTACATCAATGGGCGTGGATAGCGGTTTG
ACTCACGGGGATTTCCAAGTCTCCACCCCATTGACGTCAATGGGAGTTTGTTTTGGCACCAAAATCAACG
GGACTTTCCAAAATGTCGTAACAACTCCGCCCCATTGACGCAAATGGGCGGTAGGCGTGTACGGTGGGAG
GTCTATATAAGCAGAGCTCGTTTAGTGAACCGTCAGATCGCCTGGAGACGCCATCCACGCTGTTTTGACC
TCCATAGAAGACACCGGGACCGATCCAGCCTCCGGTCGACCGATCCTGAGAACTTCAGGGTGAGTTTGGG
GACCCTTGATTGTTCTTTCTTTTTCGCTATTGTAAAATTCATGTTATATGGAGGGGGCAAAGTTTTCAGG
GTGTTGTTTAGAATGGGAAGATGTCCCTTGTATCACCATGGACCCTCATGATAATTTTGTTTCTTTCACT
TTCTACTCTGTTGACAACCATTGTCTCCTCTTATTTTCTTTTCATTTTCTGTAACTTTTTCGTTAAACTT
TAGCTTGCATTTGTAACGAATTTTTAAATTCACTTTTGTTTATTTGTCAGATTGTAAGTACTTTCTCTAA
TCACTTTTTTTTCAAGGCAATCAGGGTATATTATATTGTACTTCAGCACAGTTTTAGAGAACAATTGTTA
TAATTAAATGATAAGGTAGAATATTTCTGCATATAAATTCTGGCTGGCGTGGAAATATTCTTATTGGTAG
AAACAACTACACCCTGGTCATCATCCTGCCTTTCTCTTTATGGTTACAATGATATACACTGTTTGAGATG
AGGATAAAATACTCTGAGTCCAAACCGGGCCCCTCTGCTAACCATGTTCATGCCTTCTTCTCTTTCCTAC
AGCTCCTGGGCAACGTGCTGGTTGTTGTGCTGTCTCATCATTTTGGCAAAGAATTCCTCGACGGATCAAT
TCACCATGGCATACCCATACGATGTTCCAGATTACGCTAGCGGATCATCAACAAGTTTGTACAAAAAAGC
AGGCTCCGAATTCGCCCTTATCATGGAGGTGGCCGAGGTGGAAAGTCCTCTGAACCCCAGCTGTAAGATA
ATGACCTTCAGACCCTCCATGGAGGAGTTCCGGGAGTTCAACAAATACCTTGCATACATGGAGTCTAAAG
GAGCCCATCGTGCGGGTCTTGCAAAGGTGATTCCTCCTAAGGAGTGGAAGCCAAGACAGTGCTATGATGA
CATTGATAATTTGCTCATTCCAGCACCAATTCAGCAGATGGTCACAGGGCAGTCAGGACTGTTCACTCAG
TACAACATCCAGAAAAAAGCGATGACTGTGAAGGAGTTCAGGCAGCTGGCCAACAGTGGCAAATATTGTA
CTCCAAGATACTTGGATTACGAAGATTTGGAGCGCAAGTACTGGAAGAACTTAACTTTTGTGGCACCTAT
CTATGGTGCAGATATTAATGGGAGCATATATGATGAGGGTGTGGATGAATGGAACATAGCTCGCCTCAAT
ACAGTCTTGGATGTGGTTGAAGAAGAGTGTGGCATTTCTATTGAGGGTGTAAATACCCCATATCTCTATT
TTGGCATGTGGAAGACCACGTTTGCATGGCACACCGAAGACATGGACCTCTATAGCATTAATTATCTCCA
CTTTGGAGAGCCCAAGTCTTGGTATGCTATACCTCCGGAGCATGGAAAACGACTTGAAAGACTAGCTCAA
GGTTTTTTCCCAAGCAGCTCCCAAGGGTGTGATGCATTTCTTCGCCACAAGATGACATTGATTTCTCCAT
CAGTATTGAAGAAATATGGTATTCCCTTTGACAAGATAACCCAGGAGGCTGGAGAATTCATGATCACTTT
CCCATATGGCTACCATGCTGGTTTTAATCATGGTTTCAACTGTGCAGAATCTACAAATTTTGCTACTGTC
AGATGGATTGACTATGGAAAAGTTGCCAAATTGTGCACTTGCAGGAAAGACATGGTGAAGATTTCAATGG
ATATCTTTGTGAGGAAATTTCAGCCAGACAGATATCAGCTTTGGAAACAAGGAAAGGATATATACACCAT
TGATCACACGAAGCCTACTCCAGCATCCACCCCTGAAGTAAAAGCATGGCTGCAGAGGAGGAGGAAAGTA
AGAAAAGCATCCCGAAGCTTCCAGTGTGCTAGGTCTACCTCTAAAAGGCCTAAGGCTGATGAGGAAGAGG
AAGTGTCAGATGAAGTCGATGGGGCAGAGGTCCCTAACCCCGACTCAGTCACAGATGACCTCAAGGTCAG
TGAAAAGTCAGAAGCAGCAGTGAAGCTGAGGAACACAGAAGCATCTTCAGAAGAAGAGTCATCTGCTAGC
AGGATGCAGGTGGAGCAGAATTTATCAGATCATATCAAACTCTCAGGAAACAGCTGCTTAAGTACATCTG
TAACAGAAGACATAAAAACTGAGGATGACAAAGCTTATGCATATAGAAGTGTACCTTCTATATCCAGTGA
GGCTGATGGTTCCATTCCATTGTCTAGTGGCTATGAGAAGCCCGAGAAATCAGACCCATCCGAGCTTTCA
TGGCCAAAGTCACCTGAGTCATGCTCATCAGTGGCAGAGAGTAATGGTGTGTTAACAGAGGGAGAAGAGA
GTGATGTGGAGAGCCATGGGAATGGCCTTGAACCTGGGGAAATCCCAGCGGTCCCCAGTGGAGAGAGAAA
TAGCTTCAAAGTCCCCAGTATAGCAGAGGGAGAGAACAAAACCTCTAAGAGTTGGCGCCATCCACTTAGC
AGGCCTCCAGCAAGATCTCCGATGACTCTTGTGAAGCAGCAGGCGCCAAGTGATGAAGAATTGCCTGAGG
TTCTGTCCATTGAGGAGGAAGTGGAAGAAACAGAGTCTTGGGCGAAACCTCTCATCCACCTTTGGCAGAC
GAAGTCCCCTAACTTCGCAGCTGAGCAAGATTATAATGCAACAGTGGCCAGGATGAAGCCACACTGTGCC
ATCTGCACTCTGCTCATGCCGTACCACAAGCCAGATAGCAGCAATGAAGAAAATGATGCTAGATGGGAGA
CAAAATTAGATGAAGTCGTTACATCGGAGGGAAAGACTAAGCCCCTCATACCAGAGATGTGTTTTATTTA
TAGTGAAGAAAATATAGAATATTCTCCACCCAATGCCTTCCTTGAAGAGGATGGAACAAGTCTCCTTATT
TCCTGTGCAAAGTGCTGCGTACGGGTTCATGCAAGTTGTTATGGTATTCCTTCTCATGAGATCTGTGATG
GATGGCTGTGTGCCCGGTGCAAAAGAAATGCGTGGACAGCAGAATGCTGTCTCTGCAATTTGAGAGGAGG
TGCTCTTAAGCAAACGAAGAACAATAGGTGGGCCCATGTCATGTGCGCCGTTGCGGTCCCGGAAGTTCGA
TTCACTAATGTCCCAGAAAGGACACAAATAGATGTAGGCAGAATACCTTTACAGAGGTTAAAATTGAAAT
GCATCTTCTGCAGACACCGGGTTAAGAGGGTCTCTGGAGCCTGCATCCAGTGTTCCTACGGTCGCTGCCC
GGCCTCCTTCCATGTCACTTGTGCCCATGCTGCTGGGGTACTGATGGAGCCTGATGATTGGCCTTATGTG
GTGAACATTACATGCTTTCGACATAAGGTCAACCCCAACGTGAAGTCCAAGGCTTGCGAGAAGGTCATTT
CCGTGGGTCAAACGGTCATCACGAAGCATCGGAACACCCGGTATTACAGTTGCAGAGTGATGGCTGTGAC
ATCGCAGACCTTCTATGAGGTCATGTTTGATGATGGTTCCTTTAGCAGAGACACATTTCCTGAGGATATC
GTGAGCCGAGACTGTCTGAAGCTGGGCCCACCTGCTGAGGGAGAAGTCGTCCAAGTCAAGTGGCCCGATG
GCAAACTCTATGGAGCAAAATATTTTGGATCAAATATTGCCCACATGTACCAGGTTGAGTTTGAAGATGG
ATCCCAGATAGCAATGAAGAGAGAGGACATCTACACTTTAGATGAAGAGTTACCCAAGAGAGTGAAAGCT
CGATTTTCCACAGCCTCTGACATGCGATTTGAAGACACGTTTTATGGAGCAGACATTATCCAAGGGGAGA
GAAAGAGACAAAGAGTGCTGAGCTCCAGGTTTAAGAATGAATATGTGGCCGACCCTGTATACCGCACTTT
TTTGAAGAGCTCTTTCCAGAAGAAGTGCCAGAAGAGACAGTAGTCTGCATACATCGCTGCAAGGGCGAAT
TCGACCCAGCTTTCTTGTACAAAGTGGTTGATGATCCGTCGAGGAATTCACTCCTCAGGTGCAGGCTGCC
TATCAGAAGGTGGTGGCTGGTGTGGCCAATGCCCTGGCTCACAAATACCACTGAGATCTTTTTCCCTCTG
CCAAAAATTATGGGGACATCATGAAGCCCCTTGAGCATCTGACTTCTGGCTAATAAAGGAAATTTATTTT
CATTGCAATAGTGTGTTGGAATTTTTTGTGTCTCTCACTCGGAAGGACATATGGGAGGGCAAATCATTTA
AAACATCAGAATGAGTATTTGGTTTAGAGTTTGGCAACATATGCCCATATGCTGGCTGCCATGAACAAAG
GTTGGCTATAAAGAGGTCATCAGTATATGAAACAGCCCCCTGCTGTCCATTCCTTATTCCATAGAAAAGC
CTTGACTTGAGGTTAGATTTTTTTTATATTTTGTTTTGTGTTATTTTTTTCTTTAACATCCCTAAAATTT
TCCTTACATGTTTTACTAGCCAGATTTTTCCTCCTCTCCTGACTACTCCCAGTCATAGCTGTCCCTCTTC
TCTTATGGAGATCCCTCGACGGATCGGCCGCAATTCGTAATCATGTCATAGCTGTTTCCTGTGTGAAATT
GTTATCCGCTCACAATTCCACACAACATACGAGCCGGAAGCATAAAGTGTAAAGCCTGGGGTGCCTAATG
AGTGAGCTAACTCACATTAATTGCGTTGCGCTCACTGCCCGCTTTCCAGTCGGGAAACCTGTCGTGCCAG
CTGCATTAATGAATCGGCCAACGCGCGGGGAGAGGCGGTTTGCGTATTGGGCGCTCTTCCGCTTCCTCGC
TCACTGACTCGCTGCGCTCGGTCGTTCGGCTGCGGCGAGCGGTATCAGCTCACTCAAAGGCGGTAATACG
GTTATCCACAGAATCAGGGGATAACGCAGGAAAGAACATGTGAGCAAAAGGCCAGCAAAAGGCCAGGAAC
CGTAAAAAGGCCGCGTTGCTGGCGTTTTTCCATAGGCTCCGCCCCCCTGACGAGCATCACAAAAATCGAC
GCTCAAGTCAGAGGTGGCGAAACCCGACAGGACTATAAAGATACCAGGCGTTTCCCCCTGGAAGCTCCCT
CGTGCGCTCTCCTGTTCCGACCCTGCCGCTTACCGGATACCTGTCCGCCTTTCTCCCTTCGGGAAGCGTG
GCGCTTTCTCATAGCTCACGCTGTAGGTATCTCAGTTCGGTGTAGGTCGTTCGCTCCAAGCTGGGCTGTG
TGCACGAACCCCCCGTTCAGCCCGACCGCTGCGCCTTATCCGGTAACTATCGTCTTGAGTCCAACCCGGT
AAGACACGACTTATCGCCACTGGCAGCAGCCACTGGTAACAGGATTAGCAGAGCGAGGTATGTAGGCGGT
GCTACAGAGTTCTTGAAGTGGTGGCCTAACTACGGCTACACTAGAAGAACAGTATTTGGTATCTGCGCTC
TGCTGAAGCCAGTTACCTTCGGAAAAAGAGTTGGTAGCTCTTGATCCGGCAAACAAACCACCGCTGGTAG
CGGTGGTTTTTTTGTTTGCAAGCAGCAGATTACGCGCAGAAAAAAAGGATCTCAAGAAGATCCTTTGATC
TTTTCTACGGGGTCTGACGCTCAGTGGAACGAAAACTCACGTTAAGGGATTTTGGTCATGAGATTATCAA
AAAGGATCTTCACCTAGATCCTTTTAAATTAAAAATGAAGTTTTAAATCAATCTAAAGTATATATGAGTA
AACTTGGTCTGACAGTTACCAATGCTTAATCAGTGAGGCACCTATCTCAGCGATCTGTCTATTTCGTTCA
TCCATAGTTGCCTGACTCCCCGTCGTGTAGATAACTACGATACGGGAGGGCTTACCATCTGGCCCCAGTG
CTGCAATGATACCGCGAGACCCACGCTCACCGGCTCCAGATTTATCAGCAATAAACCAGCCAGCCGGAAG
GGCCGAGCGCAGAAGTGGTCCTGCAACTTTATCCGCCTCCATCCAGTCTATTAATTGTTGCCGGGAAGCT
AGAGTAAGTAGTTCGCCAGTTAATAGTTTGCGCAACGTTGTTGCCATTGCTACAGGCATCGTGGTGTCAC
GCTCGTCGTTTGGTATGGCTTCATTCAGCTCCGGTTCCCAACGATCAAGGCGAGTTACATGATCCCCCAT
GTTGTGCAAAAAAGCGGTTAGCTCCTTCGGTCCTCCGATCGTTGTCAGAAGTAAGTTGGCCGCAGTGTTA
TCACTCATGGTTATGGCAGCACTGCATAATTCTCTTACTGTCATGCCATCCGTAAGATGCTTTTCTGTGA
CTGGTGAGTACTCAACCAAGTCATTCTGAGAATAGTGTATGCGGCGACCGAGTTGCTCTTGCCCGGCGTC
AATACGGGATAATACCGCGCCACATAGCAGAACTTTAAAAGTGCTCATCATTGGAAAACGTTCTTCGGGG
CGAAAACTCTCAAGGATCTTACCGCTGTTGAGATCCAGTTCGATGTAACCCACTCGTGCACCCAACTGAT
CTTCAGCATCTTTTACTTTCACCAGCGTTTCTGGGTGAGCAAAAACAGGAAGGCAAAATGCCGCAAAAAA
GGGAATAAGGGCGACACGGAAATGTTGAATACTCATACTCTTCCTTTTTCAATATTATTGAAGCATTTAT
CAGGGTTATTGTCTCATGAGCGGATACATATTTGAATGTATTTAGAAAAATAAACAAATAGGGGTTCCGC
GCACATTTCCCCGAAAAGTGCCACCTGACGTCTAAGAAACCATTATTATCATGACATTAACCTATAAAAA
TAGGCGTATCACGAGGCCCTTTCGTCTCGCGCGTTTCGGTGATGACGGTGAAAACCTCTGACACATGCAG
CTCCCGGAGACGGTCACAGCTTGTCTGTAAGCGGATGCCGGGAGCAGACAAGCCCGTCAGGGCGCGTCAG
CGGGTGTTGGCGGGTGTCGGGGCTGGCTTAACTATGCGGCATCAGAGCAGATTGTACTGAGAGTGCACCA
TATGCGGTGTGAAATACCGCACAGATGCGTAAGGAGAAAATACCGCATCAGGCGCCATTCGCCATTCAGG
CTGCGCAACTGTTGGGAAGGGCGATCGGTGCGGGCCTCTTCGCTATTACGCCAGCTGGCGAAAGGGGGAT
GTGCTGCAAGGCGATTAAGTTGGGTAACGCCAGGGTTTTCCCAGTCACGACGTTGTAAAACGACGGCCAG
TGCCAAGCTTCACGCTGCCGCAAGCACTCAGGGCGCAAGGGCTGCTAAAGGAAGCGGAACACGTAGAAAG
CCAGTCCGCAGAAACGGTGCTGACCCCGGATGAATGTCAGCTACTGGGCTATCTGGACAAGGGAAAACGC
AAGCGCAAAGAGAAAGCAGGTAGCTTGCAGTGGGCTTACATGGCGATAGCTAGACTGGGCGGTTTTATGG
ACAGCAAGCGAACCGGAATTGCCAGCTGGGGCGCCCTCTGGTAAGGTTGGGAAGCCCTGCAAAGTAAACT
GGATGGCTTTCTTGCCGCCAAGGATCTGATGGCGCAGGGGATCAAGATCCTGCTTCATCCCCGTGGCCCG
TTGCTCGCGTTTGCTGGCGGTGTCCCCGGAAGAAATATATTTGCATGTCTTTAGTTCTATGATGACACAA
ACCCCGCCCAGCGTCTTGTCATTGGCGAATTCGAACACGCAGATGCAGTCGGGGCGGCGCGGTCCCAGGT
CCACTTCGCATATTAAGGTGACGCGTGTGGCCTCGAACACCGAGCGACCCTGCAGCGACCCGCTTAACAG
CGTCAACAGCGTGCCGCAGATCTGATCAAGAGACAGGATGAGGATCGTTTCGCATGATTGAACAAGATGG
ATTGCACGCAGGTTCTCCGGCCGCTTGGGTGGAGAGGCTATTCGGCTATGACTGGGCACAACAGACAATC
GGCTGCTCTGATGCCGCCGTGTTCCGGCTGTCAGCGCAGGGGCGCCCGGTTCTTTTTGTCAAGACCGACC
TGTCCGGTGCCCTGAATGAACTGCAGGACGAGGCAGCGCGGCTATCGTGGCTGGCCACGACGGGCGTTCC
TTGCGCAGCTGTGCTCGACGTTGTCACTGAAGCGGGAAGGGACTGGCTGCTATTGGGCGAAGTGCCGGGG
CAGGATCTCCTGTCATCTCACCTTGCTCCTGCCGAGAAAGTATCCATCATGGCTGATGCAATGCGGCGGC
TGCATACGCTTGATCCGGCTACCTGCCCATTCGACCACCAAGCGAAACATCGCATCGAGCGAGCACGTAC
TCGGATGGAAGCCGGTCTTGTCGATCAGGATGATCTGGACGAAGAGCATCAGGGGCTCGCGCCAGCCGAA
CTGTTCGCCAGGCTCAAGGCGCGCATGCCCGACGGCGAGGATCTCGTCGTGACCCATGGCGATGCCTGCT
TGCCGAATATCATGGTGGAAAATGGCCGCTTTTCTGGATTCATCGACTGTGGCCGGCTGGGTGTGGCGGA
CCGCTATCAGGACATAGCGTTGGCTACCCGTGATATTGCTGAAGAGCTTGGCGGCGAATGGGCTGACCGC
TTCCTCGTGCTTTACGGTATCGCCGCTCCCGATTCGCAGCGCATCGCCTTCTATCGCCTTCTTGACGAGT
TCTTCTGAGCGGGACTCTGGGGTTCGAAATGACCGACCAAGCGACGCCCAACCTGCCATCACGAGATTTC
GATTCCACCGCCGCCTTCTATGAAAGGTTGG
