>Addgene plasmid #24214 | pCMV-HA-GASC1 | addgene partial sequence | sequence record 30283 | 24214 with Bglob-intron-F
TCCTGTTTGAGAGAGGATAAATACTCTGAGTCCAAACCGGGCCCCTCTGCTAACCATGTTCATGCCTTCT
TCTCTTTCCTACAGCTCCTGGGCAACGTGCTGGTTGTTGTGCTGTCTCATCATTTTGGCAAAGAATTCCT
CGACGGATCAATTCACCATGGCATACCCATACGATGTTCCAGATTACGCTAGCGGATCATCAACAAGTTT
GTACAAAAAAGCAGGCTCCGAATTCGCCCTTATCATGGAGGTGGCCGAGGTGGAAAGTCCTCTGAACCCC
AGCTGTAAGATAATGACCTTCAGACCCTCCATGGAGGAGTTCCGGGAGTTCAACAAATACCTTGCATACA
TGGAGTCTAAAGGAGCCCATCGTGCGGGTCTTGCAAAGGTGATTCCTCCTAAGGAGTGGAAGCCAAGACA
GTGCTATGATGACATTGATAATTTGCTCATTCCAGCACCAATTCAGCAGATGGTCACAGGGCAGTCAGGA
CTGTTCACTCAGTACAACATCCAGAAAAAAGCGATGACTGTGAAGGAGTTCAGGCAGCTGGCCAACAGTG
GCAAATATTGTACTCCAAGATACTTGGATTACGAAGATTTGGAGCGCAAGTACTGGAAGAACTTAACTTT
TGTGGCACCTATCTATGGTGCAGATATTAATGGGAGCATATATGATGAGGGTGTGGATGAATGGAACATA
GCTCGCCTCAATACAGTCTTGGATGTGGTTGAAGAAGAGTGTGGCATTTCTATTGAGGGTGTAAATACCC
CATATCTCTATTTTGGCATGTGGAAGACCACGTTTGCATGGCACACCGAAGACATGGACCTCTATAGCAT
TAATTATCTCCACTTTGGAGAGCCCAAAGTCTTGGTATGCTATACCTCCGGAGCATGGAAAACGACTTGA
AAGACTAGCTCAAGGTTTTTTCCCCAAGCAGCTCCCAG
